Addgene plasmid #14347: pAG426GAL-EYFP-ccdB
Purpose: (Empty Backbone)
Depositing lab: Susan Lindquist. Depositing organization: Whitehead Institute for Biomedical Research. Publication: A suite of Gateway cloning vectors for high-throughput genetic analysis in Saccharomyces cerevisiae. Alberti S, Gitler AD, Lindquist S. Yeast. 2007 Oct . 24(10):913-9. 10.1002/yea.1502 PubMed 17583893.
Backbone
  Vector backbone: pRS426
  Vector type: Yeast Expression ; Gateway Destination
  Selectable markers: URA3
Growth in bacteria
  Bacterial resistance: Chloramphenicol and Ampicillin, 25 & 100 μg/mL
  Growth temperature: 37°C
  Growth strain: ccdB Survival
  Growth instructions: DB3.1, ccdB Survival
  Copy number: Unknown
Gene/Insert
  Gene/Insert name: None
  Tag / fusion protein: EYFP (N terminal on backbone)
  Cloning method: Gateway Cloning
  Sequencing primers: 5′ EGFP-C
Terms and licenses: Academic/Nonprofit Terms; Industry Terms: Not Available to Industry
Depositor comments: Type of plasmid: 2-micron. This plasmid contains the Gateway technology from Invitrogen; Invitrogen requires purchasing of Gateway Clonase for carrying out the Gateway recombinational cloning reaction http://www.invitrogen.com Please note that the full plasmid sequence is provided as a reference only, and may not match the exact sequence of the plasmid.
How to cite: pAG426GAL-EYFP-ccdB was a gift from Susan Lindquist (Addgene plasmid # 14347 ; http://n2t.net/addgene:14347 ; RRID:Addgene_14347)
