[The description below was written by a language model from this plasmid's Addgene catalogue record and pLannotate feature annotations shown in this document.]
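Description:
pAG426GAL-EYFP-ccdB is an empty Gateway destination vector for galactose-inducible expression of N-terminally EYFP-tagged proteins in Saccharomyces cerevisiae. It is built on the pRS426 backbone, an episomal yeast–E. coli shuttle plasmid: the 2μ origin supports multicopy maintenance in yeast, and the URA3 marker with its own promoter allows selection in ura3 strains and counterselection with 5-FOA. In bacteria the plasmid replicates from a high-copy ColE1/pUC-type origin and carries ampicillin resistance (AmpR). An f1 origin, flanking T3 and T7 promoters and remnants of the lac/lacZα region are carried over from the pBluescript-derived backbone.

The expression unit consists of the GAL1 promoter, which is regulated by Gal4 and induced by galactose, followed by the EYFP coding sequence, the Gateway cassette and the CYC1 terminator. The cassette is bounded by attR1 and attR2 and contains a chloramphenicol resistance gene (CmR) and the ccdB toxin gene. Because CcdB poisons DNA gyrase in ordinary E. coli, the unrecombined vector must be propagated in a ccdB-tolerant strain, with chloramphenicol and ampicillin as the recorded selections. In an LR Clonase reaction with an attL-flanked entry clone, the CmR–ccdB segment is replaced by the gene of interest. The ccdB gene then selects against unrecombined vector when the products are transformed into standard strains. The resulting clone expresses the open reading frame as a fusion downstream of EYFP, provided the entry clone maintains the reading frame.

The plasmid belongs to a suite of yeast Gateway vectors designed for high-throughput genetic analysis. It suits work such as localisation or inducible overexpression of fluorescently tagged proteins. The depositor notes that the full sequence is provided for reference only and may not match the plasmid exactly.
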