Features (pLannotate 1.2.2; 28 found; start..end, strand, type, name):
     69..1411    +  rep_origin     2μ ori: yeast 2μ plasmid origin of replication
   1438..1542    +  promoter       AmpR promoter: bla
   1543..2403    +  CDS            AmpR: β-lactamase; bla; confers resistance to ampicillin, carbenicillin, and related antibiotics
   2574..3162    +  rep_origin     ori: high-copy-number ColE1/pMB1/pBR322/pUC origin of replication
   3345..3437    +  CDS            lacI (fragment): lac repressor; lacI; The lac repressor binds to the lac operator to inhibit transcription in E. coli. This inhibition can be relieved by adding lactose or isopropyl-β-D-thiogalactopyranoside (IPTG).
   3450..3471    +  protein_bind   CAP binding site: CAP binding activates transcription in the presence of cAMP. E. coli catabolite activator protein
   3486..3516    +  promoter       lac promoter: promoter for the E. coli lac operon
   3524..3540    +  protein_bind   lac operator: The lac repressor binds to the lac operator to inhibit transcription in E. coli. This inhibition can be relieved by adding lactose or isopropyl-β-D-thiogalactopyranoside (IPTG). lac repressor encoded by lacI
   3585..3603    +  promoter       T3 promoter: promoter for bacteriophage T3 RNA polymerase
   3627..4068    +  promoter       GAL1 promoter: S. cerevisiae GAL1; inducible promoter, regulated by Gal4
   4083..4106    +  misc_feature   MCS (fragment): pBluescript multiple cloning site
   4112..4828    +  CDS            EYFP: EYFP is a basic (constitutively fluorescent) green/yellow fluorescent protein published in 1996, derived from Aequorea victoria. It is reported to be a very rapidly-maturing weak dimer with high acid sensitivity.
   4853..4977    +  protein_bind   attR1: mutant version of attR; recombination site for the Gateway® LR reaction LR Clonase™
   5002..5032    +  promoter       lac UV5 promoter: E. coli lac promoter with an "up" mutation
   5056..5085    +  promoter       cat promoter (fragment): promoter of the E. coli cat gene encoding chloramphenicol acetyltransferase
   5086..5745    +  CDS            CmR: chloramphenicol acetyltransferase; cat; confers resistance to chloramphenicol
   5927..6085    +  CDS            ccdA (fragment): CCDA_ECO57 - Also known as H, letA. Experimental evidence at protein level: Swiss-Prot protein existence level 1. Antitoxin component of a type II toxin-antitoxin (TA) system which inhibits the post-segregational killing (PSK) of plasmid-free cells, also referred to as a plasmid addiction system. Binds to and blocks the activity of CcdB; will also remove bound CcdB protein from the CcdB-GyrA complex by forming a CcdA-CcdB complex, a process termed rejuvenation. Functions as a transcriptional corepressor for the ccdAB operon, repression also requires CcdB (By similarity). From Escherichia coli
   6090..6392    +  CDS            ccdB: CCDB_ECOLI - Also known as G, letB, letD. Experimental evidence at protein level: Swiss-Prot protein existence level 1. Toxic component of a type II toxin-antitoxin (TA) system, functioning in plasmid maintainence. Responsible for the post- segregational killing (PSK) of plasmid-free cells, also referred to as a plasmid addiction system. Half-life of over 2 hours. Cell killing by CcdB is accompanied by filamentation, defects in chromosome and plasmid segregation, defects in cell division, formation of anucleate cells, decreased DNA synthesis and plasmid loss. Interferes with the activity of DN
   6436..6560    -  protein_bind   attR2: mutant version of attR; recombination site for the Gateway® LR reaction LR Clonase™
   6567..6814    +  terminator     CYC1 terminator: S. cerevisiae CYC1; transcription terminator for CYC1
   6833..6851    -  promoter       T7 promoter: promoter for bacteriophage T7 RNA polymerase
   6859..7014    +  CDS            lacZα (fragment): LacZα fragment of β-galactosidase; lacZ fragment
   7022..7477    +  rep_origin     f1 ori (sequence partly withheld): f1 bacteriophage origin of replication; arrow indicates direction of (+) strand synthesis
   7478..7529    -  misc_feature   bom (fragment): basis of mobility region from pBR322
   7608..8411    -  CDS            URA3: orotidine-5'-phosphate decarboxylase, required for uracil biosynthesis; S. cerevisiae URA3; yeast auxotrophic marker, counterselectable with 5-fluoroorotic acid (5-FOA)
   8412..8627    -  promoter       URA3 promoter: S. cerevisiae URA3
   8642..8691    -  misc_feature   bom (fragment): basis of mobility region from pBR322
   8793..1       -  CDS            rop (fragment) (across the origin): Rop protein, which maintains plasmids at low copy number; rop
>Addgene plasmid #14347 | pAG426GAL-EYFP-ccdB | depositor full sequence | sequence record 8010 | Author sequence
GACGAAAGGGCCTCGTGATACGCCTATTTTTATAGGTTAATGTCATGATAATAATGGTTTCTTAGTATGA
TCCAATATCAAAGGAAATGATAGCATTGAAGGATGAGACTAATCCAATTGAGGAGTGGCAGCATATAGAA
CAGCTAAAGGGTAGTGCTGAAGGAAGCATACGATACCCCGCATGGAATGGGATAATATCACAGGAGGTAC
TAGACTACCTTTCATCCTACATAAATAGACGCATATAAGTACGCATTTAAGCATAAACACGCACTATGCC
GTTCTTCTCATGTATATATATATACAGGCAACACGCAGATATAGGTGCGACGTGAACAGTGAGCTGTATG
TGCGCAGCTCGCGTTGCATTTTCGGAAGCGCTCGTTTTCGGAAACGCTTTGAAGTTCCTATTCCGAAGTT
CCTATTCTCTAGAAAGTATAGGAACTTCAGAGCGCTTTTGAAAACCAAAAGCGCTCTGAAGACGCACTTT
CAAAAAACCAAAAACGCACCGGACTGTAACGAGCTACTAAAATATTGCGAATACCGCTTCCACAAACATT
GCTCAAAAGTATCTCTTTGCTATATATCTCTGTGCTATATCCCTATATAACCTACCCATCCACCTTTCGC
TCCTTGAACTTGCATCTAAACTCGACCTCTACATTTTTTATGTTTATCTCTAGTATTACTCTTTAGACAA
AAAAATTGTAGTAAGAACTATTCATAGAGTGAATCGAAAACAATACGAAAATGTAAACATTTCCTATACG
TAGTATATAGAGACAAAATAGAAGAAACCGTTCATAATTTTCTGACCAATGAAGAATCATCAACGCTATC
ACTTTCTGTTCACAAAGTATGCGCAATCCACATCGGTATAGAATATAATCGGGGATGCCTTTATCTTGAA
AAAATGCACCCGCAGCTTCGCTAGTAATCAGTAAACGCGGGAAGTGGAGTCAGGCTTTTTTTATGGAAGA
GAAAATAGACACCAAAGTAGCCTTCTTCTAACCTTAACGGACCTACAGTGCAAAAAGTTATCAAGAGACT
GCATTATAGAGCGCACAAAGGAGAAAAAAAGTAATCTAAGATGCTTTGTTAGAAAAATAGCGCTCTCGGG
ATGCATTTTTGTAGAACAAAAAAGAAGTATAGATTCTTTGTTGGTAAAATAGCGCTCTCGCGTTGCATTT
CTGTTCTGTAAAAATGCAGCTCAGATTCTTTGTTTGAAAAATTAGCGCTCTCGCGTTGCATTTTTGTTTT
ACAAAAATGAAGCACAGATTCTTCGTTGGTAAAATAGCGCTTTCGCGTTGCATTTCTGTTCTGTAAAAAT
GCAGCTCAGATTCTTTGTTTGAAAAATTAGCGCTCTCGCGTTGCATTTTTGTTCTACAAAATGAAGCACA
GATGCTTCGTTCAGGTGGCACTTTTCGGGGAAATGTGCGCGGAACCCCTATTTGTTTATTTTTCTAAATA
CATTCAAATATGTATCCGCTCATGAGACAATAACCCTGATAAATGCTTCAATAATATTGAAAAAGGAAGA
GTATGAGTATTCAACATTTCCGTGTCGCCCTTATTCCCTTTTTTGCGGCATTTTGCCTTCCTGTTTTTGC
TCACCCAGAAACGCTGGTGAAAGTAAAAGATGCTGAAGATCAGTTGGGTGCACGAGTGGGTTACATCGAA
CTGGATCTCAACAGCGGTAAGATCCTTGAGAGTTTTCGCCCCGAAGAACGTTTTCCAATGATGAGCACTT
TTAAAGTTCTGCTATGTGGCGCGGTATTATCCCGTATTGACGCCGGGCAAGAGCAACTCGGTCGCCGCAT
ACACTATTCTCAGAATGACTTGGTTGAGTACTCACCAGTCACAGAAAAGCATCTTACGGATGGCATGACA
GTAAGAGAATTATGCAGTGCTGCCATAACCATGAGTGATAACACTGCGGCCAACTTACTTCTGACAACGA
TCGGAGGACCGAAGGAGCTAACCGCTTTTTTGCACAACATGGGGGATCATGTAACTCGCCTTGATCGTTG
GGAACCGGAGCTGAATGAAGCCATACCAAACGACGAGCGTGACACCACGATGCCTGTAGCAATGGCAACA
ACGTTGCGCAAACTATTAACTGGCGAACTACTTACTCTAGCTTCCCGGCAACAATTAATAGACTGGATGG
AGGCGGATAAAGTTGCAGGACCACTTCTGCGCTCGGCCCTTCCGGCTGGCTGGTTTATTGCTGATAAATC
TGGAGCCGGTGAGCGTGGGTCTCGCGGTATCATTGCAGCACTGGGGCCAGATGGTAAGCCCTCCCGTATC
GTAGTTATCTACACGACGGGGAGTCAGGCAACTATGGATGAACGAAATAGACAGATCGCTGAGATAGGTG
CCTCACTGATTAAGCATTGGTAACTGTCAGACCAAGTTTACTCATATATACTTTAGATTGATTTAAAACT
TCATTTTTAATTTAAAAGGATCTAGGTGAAGATCCTTTTTGATAATCTCATGACCAAAATCCCTTAACGT
GAGTTTTCGTTCCACTGAGCGTCAGACCCCGTAGAAAAGATCAAAGGATCTTCTTGAGATCCTTTTTTTC
TGCGCGTAATCTGCTGCTTGCAAACAAAAAAACCACCGCTACCAGCGGTGGTTTGTTTGCCGGATCAAGA
GCTACCAACTCTTTTTCCGAAGGTAACTGGCTTCAGCAGAGCGCAGATACCAAATACTGTCCTTCTAGTG
TAGCCGTAGTTAGGCCACCACTTCAAGAACTCTGTAGCACCGCCTACATACCTCGCTCTGCTAATCCTGT
TACCAGTGGCTGCTGCCAGTGGCGATAAGTCGTGTCTTACCGGGTTGGACTCAAGACGATAGTTACCGGA
TAAGGCGCAGCGGTCGGGCTGAACGGGGGGTTCGTGCACACAGCCCAGCTTGGAGCGAACGACCTACACC
GAACTGAGATACCTACAGCGTGAGCTATGAGAAAGCGCCACGCTTCCCGAAGGGAGAAAGGCGGACAGGT
ATCCGGTAAGCGGCAGGGTCGGAACAGGAGAGCGCACGAGGGAGCTTCCAGGGGGAAACGCCTGGTATCT
TTATAGTCCTGTCGGGTTTCGCCACCTCTGACTTGAGCGTCGATTTTTGTGATGCTCGTCAGGGGGGCGG
AGCCTATGGAAAAACGCCAGCAACGCGGCCTTTTTACGGTTCCTGGCCTTTTGCTGGCCTTTTGCTCACA
TGTTCTTTCCTGCGTTATCCCCTGATTCTGTGGATAACCGTATTACCGCCTTTGAGTGAGCTGATACCGC
TCGCCGCAGCCGAACGACCGAGCGCAGCGAGTCAGTGAGCGAGGAAGCGGAAGAGCGCCCAATACGCAAA
CCGCCTCTCCCCGCGCGTTGGCCGATTCATTAATGCAGCTGGCACGACAGGTTTCCCGACTGGAAAGCGG
GCAGTGAGCGCAACGCAATTAATGTGAGTTACCTCACTCATTAGGCACCCCAGGCTTTACACTTTATGCT
TCCGGCTCCTATGTTGTGTGGAATTGTGAGCGGATAACAATTTCACACAGGAAACAGCTATGACCATGAT
TACGCCAAGCGCGCAATTAACCCTCACTAAAGGGAACAAAAGCTGGAGCTCTAGTACGGATTAGAAGCCG
CCGAGCGGGCGACAGCCCTCCGACGGAAGACTCTCCTCCGTGCGTCCTCGTCTTCACCGGTCGCGTTCCT
GAAACGCAGATGTGCCTCGCGCCGCACTGCTCCGAACAATAAAGATTCTACAATACTAGCTTTTATGGTT
ATGAAGAGGAAAAATTGGCAGTAACCTGGCCCCACAAACCTTCAAATTAACGAATCAAATTAACAACCAT
AGGATGATAATGCGATTAGTTTTTTAGCCTTATTTCTGGGGTAATTAATCAGCGAAGCGATGATTTTTGA
TCTATTAACAGATATATAAATGGAAAAGCTGCATAACCACTTTAACTAATACTTTCAACATTTTCAGTTT
GTATTACTTCTTATTCAAATGTCATAAAAGTATCAACAAAAAATTGTTAATATACCTCTATACTTTAACG
TCAAGGAGAAAAAACCCCGGATTCTAGAACTAGTGGATCCCCCGGGACAAAATGGTGAGCAAGGGCGAGG
AGCTGTTCACCGGGGTGGTGCCCATCCTGGTCGAGCTGGACGGCGACGTAAACGGCCACAAGTTCAGCGT
GTCCGGCGAGGGCGAGGGCGATGCCACCTACGGCAAGCTGACCCTGAAGTTCATCTGCACCACCGGCAAG
CTGCCCGTGCCCTGGCCCACCCTCGTGACCACCTTCGGCTACGGCCTGCAGTGCTTCGCCCGCTACCCCG
ACCACATGAAGCAGCACGACTTCTTCAAGTCCGCCATGCCCGAAGGCTACGTCCAGGAGCGCACCATCTT
CTTCAAGGACGACGGCAACTACAAGACCCGCGCCGAGGTGAAGTTCGAGGGCGACACCCTGGTGAACCGC
ATCGAGCTGAAGGGCATCGACTTCAAGGAGGACGGCAACATCCTGGGGCACAAGCTGGAGTACAACTACA
ACAGCCACAACGTCTATATCATGGCCGACAAGCAGAAGAACGGCATCAAGGTGAACTTCAAGATCCGCCA
CAACATCGAGGACGGCAGCGTGCAGCTCGCCGACCACTACCAGCAGAACACCCCCATCGGCGACGGCCCC
GTGCTGCTGCCCGACAACCACTACCTGAGCTACCAGTCCGCCCTGAGCAAAGACCCCAACGAGAAGCGCG
ATCACATGGTCCTGCTGGAGTTCGTGACCGCCGCCGGGATCACTCTCGGCATGGACGAGCTGTACAAGGG
TGGACCAGGTGGTGGACATCAAACAAGTTTGTACAAAAAAGCTGAACGAGAAACGTAAAATGATATAAAT
ATCAATATATTAAATTAGATTTTGCATAAAAAACAGACTACATAATACTGTAAAACACAACATATCCAGT
CACTATGGCGGCCGCATTAGGCACCCCAGGCTTTACACTTTATGCTTCCGGCTCGTATAATGTGTGGATT
TTGAGTTAGGATCCGTCGAGATTTTCAGGAGCTAAGGAAGCTAAAATGGAGAAAAAAATCACTGGATATA
CCACCGTTGATATATCCCAATGGCATCGTAAAGAACATTTTGAGGCATTTCAGTCAGTTGCTCAATGTAC
CTATAACCAGACCGTTCAGCTGGATATTACGGCCTTTTTAAAGACCGTAAAGAAAAATAAGCACAAGTTT
TATCCGGCCTTTATTCACATTCTTGCCCGCCTGATGAATGCTCATCCGGAATTCCGTATGGCAATGAAAG
ACGGTGAGCTGGTGATATGGGATAGTGTTCACCCTTGTTACACCGTTTTCCATGAGCAAACTGAAACGTT
TTCATCGCTCTGGAGTGAATACCACGACGATTTCCGGCAGTTTCTACACATATATTCGCAAGATGTGGCG
TGTTACGGTGAAAACCTGGCCTATTTCCCTAAAGGGTTTATTGAGAATATGTTTTTCGTCTCAGCCAATC
CCTGGGTGAGTTTCACCAGTTTTGATTTAAACGTGGCCAATATGGACAACTTCTTCGCCCCCGTTTTCAC
CATGGGCAAATATTATACGCAAGGCGACAAGGTGCTGATGCCGCTGGCGATTCAGGTTCATCATGCCGTC
TGTGATGGCTTCCATGTCGGCAGAATGCTTAATGAATTACAACAGTACTGCGATGAGTGGCAGGGCGGGG
CGTAAACGCCGCGTGGATCCGGCTTACTAAAAGCCAGATAACAGTATGCGTATTTGCGCGCTGATTTTTG
CGGTATAAGAATATATACTGATATGTATACCCGAAGTATGTCAAAAAGAGGTATGCTATGAAGCAGCGTA
TTACAGTGACAGTTGACAGCGACAGCTATCAGTTGCTCAAGGCATATATGATGTCAATATCTCCGGTCTG
GTAAGCACAACCATGCAGAATGAAGCCCGTCGTCTGCGTGCCGAACGCTGGAAAGCGGAAAATCAGGAAG
GGATGGCTGAGGTCGCCCGGTTTATTGAAATGAACGGCTCTTTTGCTGACGAGAACAGGGGCTGGTGAAA
TGCAGTTTAAGGTTTACACCTATAAAAGAGAGAGCCGTTATCGTCTGTTTGTGGATGTACAGAGTGATAT
TATTGACACGCCCGGGCGACGGATGGTGATCCCCCTGGCCAGTGCACGTCTGCTGTCAGATAAAGTCTCC
CGTGAACTTTACCCGGTGGTGCATATCGGGGATGAAAGCTGGCGCATGATGACCACCGATATGGCCAGTG
TGCCGGTCTCCGTTATCGGGGAAGAAGTGGCTGATCTCAGCCACCGCGAAAATGACATCAAAAACGCCAT
TAACCTGATGTTCTGGGGAATATAAATGTCAGGCTCCCTTATACACAGCCAGTCTGCAGGTCGACCATAG
TGACTGGATATGTTGTGTTTTACAGTATTATGTAGTCTGTTTTTTATGCAAAATCTAATTTAATATATTG
ATATTTATATCATTTTACGTTTCTCGTTCAGCTTTCTTGTACAAAGTGGTTCGATGTCATGTAATTAGTT
ATGTCACGCTTACATTCACGCCCTCCCCCCACATCCGCTCTAACCGAAAAGGAAGGAGTTAGACAACCTG
AAGTCTAGGTCCCTATTTATTTTTTTATAGTTATGTTAGTATTAAGAACGTTATTTATATTTCAAATTTT
TCTTTTTTTTCTGTACAGACGCGTGTACGCATGTAACATTATACTGAAAACCTTGCTTGAGAAGGTTTTG
GGACGCTCGAAGGCTTTAATTTGCGGCCGGTACCCAATTCGCCCTATAGTGAGTCGTATTACGCGCGCTC
ACTGGCCGTCGTTTTACAACGTCGTGACTGGGAAAACCCTGGCGTTACCCAACTTAATCGCCTTGCAGCA
CATCCCCCTTTCGCCAGCTGGCGTAATAGCGAAGAGGCCCGCACCGATCGCCCTTCCCAACAGTTGCGCA
GCCTGAATGGCGAATGGCGCG
[124 nt withheld, positions 7022-7145]
C
[91 nt withheld, positions 7147-7237]
A
[49 nt withheld, positions 7239-7287]
CCTTTGACGTTGGAGTCCACGTTCTTT
[37 nt withheld, positions 7315-7351]
ACCCTATCTCGGTCTATTCTTTTGATTTATAAGGGATTTTGCCGATTTCGGCCTATTGGTTAAAAAATGA
GCTGATTTAACAAAAATTTAACGCGAATTTTAACAAAATATTAACGTTTACAATTTCCTGATGCGGTATT
TTCTCCTTACGCATCTGTGCGGTATTTCACACCGCATAGGGTAATAACTGATATAATTAAATTGAAGCTC
TAATTTGTGAGTTTAGTATACATGCATTTACTTATAATACAGTTTTTTAGTTTTGCTGGCCGCATCTTCT
CAAATATGCTTCCCAGCCTGCTTTTCTGTAACGTTCACCCTCTACCTTAGCATCCCTTCCCTTTGCAAAT
AGTCCTCTTCCAACAATAATAATGTCAGATCCTGTAGAGACCACATCATCCACGGTTCTATACTGTTGAC
CCAATGCGTCTCCCTTGTCATCTAAACCCACACCGGGTGTCATAATCAACCAATCGTAACCTTCATCTCT
TCCACCCATGTCTCTTTGAGCAATAAAGCCGATAACAAAATCTTTGTCGCTCTTCGCAATGTCAACAGTA
CCCTTAGTATATTCTCCAGTAGATAGGGAGCCCTTGCATGACAATTCTGCTAACATCAAAAGGCCTCTAG
GTTCCTTTGTTACTTCTTCTGCCGCCTGCTTCAAACCGCTAACAATACCTGGGCCCACCACACCGTGTGC
ATTCGTAATGTCTGCCCATTCTGCTATTCTGTATACACCCGCAGAGTACTGCAATTTGACTGTATTACCA
ATGTCAGCAAATTTTCTGTCTTCGAAGAGTAAAAAATTGTACTTGGCGGATAATGCCTTTAGCGGCTTAA
CTGTGCCCTCCATGGAAAAATCAGTCAAGATATCCACATGTGTTTTTAGTAAACAAATTTTGGGACCTAA
TGCTTCAACTAACTCCAGTAATTCCTTGGTGGTACGAACATCCAATGAAGCACACAAGTTTGTTTGCTTT
TCGTGCATGATATTAAATAGCTTGGCAGCAACAGGACTAGGATGAGTAGCAGCACGTTCCTTATATGTAG
CTTTCGACATGATTTATCTTCGTTTCCTGCAGGTTTTTGTTCTGTGCAGTTGGGTTAAGAATACTGGGCA
ATTTCATGTTTCTTCAACACTACATATGCGTATATATACCAATCTAAGTCTGTGCTCCTTCCTTCGTTCT
TCCTTCTGTTCGGAGATTACCGAATCAAAAAAATTTCAAAGAAACCGAAATCAAAAAAAAGAATAAAAAA
AAAATGATGAATTGAATTGAAAAGCTGTGGTATGGTGCACTCTCAGTACAATCTGCTCTGATGCCGCATA
GTTAAGCCAGCCCCGACACCCGCCAACACCCGCTGACGCGCCCTGACGGGCTTGTCTGCTCCCGGCATCC
GCTTACAGACAAGCTGTGACCGTCTCCGGGAGCTGCATGTGTCAGAGGTTTTCACCGTCATCACCGAAAC
GCGCGA
