>Addgene plasmid #14347 | pAG426GAL-EYFP-ccdB | addgene partial sequence | sequence record 20926 | 14347 with pRS_marker
TTCATTCATCATTTTTTTTTTATTCTTTTTTTTGATTTCGGTTTCCTTGAAATTTTTTTGATTCGGTAAT
CTCCGAACAGAAGGAAGAACGAAGGAAGGAGCACAGACTTAGATTGGTATATATACGCATATGTAGTGTT
GAAGAAACATGAAATTGCCCAGTATTCTTAACCCAACTGCACAGAACAAAAACCTGCAGGAAACGAAGAT
AAATCATGTCGAAAGCTACATATAAGGAACGTGCTGCTACTCATCCTAGTCCTGTTGCTGCCAAGCTATT
TAATATCATGCACGAAAAGCAAACAAACTTGTGTGCTTCATTGGATGTTCGTACCACCAAGGAATTACTG
GAGTTAGTTGAAGCATTAGGTCCCAAAATTTGTTTACTAAAAACACATGTGGATATCTTGACTGATTTTT
CCATGGAGGGCACAGTTAAGCCGCTAAAGGCATTATCCGCCAAGTACAATTTTTTACTCTTCGAAGACAG
AAAATTTGCTGACATTGGTAATACAGTCAAATTGCAGTACTCTGCGGGTGTATACAGAATAGCAGAATGG
GCAGACATTACGAATGCACACGGTGTGGTGGGCCCAGGTATTGTTAGCGGTTTGAAGCAGGCGGCAGAAG
AAGTAACAAAGGAACCTAGAGGCCTTTTGATGTTAGCAGAATTGTCATGCAAGGGCTCCCTATCTACTGG
AGAATATACTAAGGGTACTGTTG
