>Addgene plasmid #14347 | pAG426GAL-EYFP-ccdB | addgene partial sequence | sequence record 20927 | 14347 with EXFP-R
TAGCCTTCGGGCATGGCGGACTTGAAGAAGTCGTGCTGCTTCATGTGGTCGGGGTAGCGGGCGAAGCACT
GCAGGCCGTAGCCGAAGGTGGTCACGAGGGTGGGCCAGGGCACGGGCAGCTTGCCGGTGGTGCAGATGAA
CTTCAGGGTCAGCTTGCCGTAGGTGGCATCGCCCTCGCCCTCGCCGGACACGCTGAACTTGTGGCCGTTT
ACGTCGCCGTCCAGCTCGACCAGGATGGGCACCACCCCGGTGAACAGCTCCTCGCCCTTGCTCACCATTT
TGTCCCGGGGGATCCACTAGTTCTAGAATCCGGGGTTTTTTCTCCTTGACGTTAAAGTATAGAGGTATAT
TAACAATTTTTTGTTGATACTTTTATTACATTTGAATAAGAAGTAATACAAACCGAAAATGTTGAAAGTA
TTAGTTAAAGTGGTTATGCAGTTTTTGCATTTATATATCTGTTAATAGATCAAAAATCATCGCTTCGCTG
ATTAATTACCCCAGAAATAAGGCTAAAAAACTAATCGCATTATCATCCTATGGTTGTTAATTTGATTCGT
TCATTTGAAGGTTTGTGGGGCCAGGTTACTGCCAATTTTTCCTC
